Addgene plasmid #141489: TFORF0044
Purpose: Lentiviral vector for overexpressing the ZNF672 transcription factor ORF with a unique 24-bp barcode. Barcodes facilitate identification of transcription factors in pooled screens.
Depositing lab: Feng Zhang. Depositing organization: Broad Institute. Publication: A transcription factor atlas of directed differentiation. Joung J, Ma S, Tay T, Geiger-Schuller KR, Kirchgatterer PC, Verdine VK, Guo B, Arias-Garcia MA, Allen WE, Singh A, Kuksenko O, Abudayyeh OO, Gootenberg JS, Fu Z, Macrae RK, Buenrostro JD, Regev A, Zhang F. Cell. 2023 Jan 5;186(1):209-229.e26. doi: 10.1016/j.cell.2022.11.026. PubMed 36608654.
Backbone
  Vector backbone: pLX_TRC317
  Backbone manufacturer: Broad Institute Genetic Perturbation Platform
  Backbone size w/o insert (bp): 8264
  Vector type: Mammalian Expression, Lentiviral
  Selectable markers: Puromycin
Growth in bacteria
  Bacterial resistance: Ampicillin, 100 μg/mL
  Growth temperature: 37°C
  Growth strain: NEB Stable
  Copy number: High Copy
Gene/Insert
  Gene/Insert name: ZNF672
  Species: H. sapiens (human)
  Insert size (bp): 1460
  Entrez Gene: ZNF672 (a.k.a. FLJ22301)
  Promoter: EF1a
  Cloning method: Unknown
  Sequencing primers: 5′ GGGTGGAGACTGAAGTTAGGCCAG; 3′ CACATAGCGTAAAAGGAGCAACATAG
Terms and licenses: Academic/Nonprofit Terms; Industry Terms: Not Available to Industry
Depositor comments: NM_024836,XM_005270336,ENST00000306562 . The transcription factor ORF portion of this plasmid was synthesized by Genewiz. Please test multiple small colonies in case of plasmid recombination. To make this collection available in a timely manner, a portion of this collection was not fully sequenced by Addgene. If an Addgene verified full plasmid sequence is not available, please contact us prior to placing an order to request the full sequence.
How to cite: TFORF0044 was a gift from Feng Zhang (Addgene plasmid # 141489 ; http://n2t.net/addgene:141489 ; RRID:Addgene_141489)
