[The description below was written by a language model from this plasmid's Addgene catalogue record and pLannotate feature annotations shown in this document.]
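Description:
TFORF0044 is a third-generation, self-inactivating lentiviral expression plasmid built on the pLX_TRC317 backbone and designed to overexpress the human zinc-finger transcription factor ZNF672 in mammalian cells. It is propagated in E. coli through a high-copy ColE1/pUC-type origin with ampicillin selection (AmpR under its own bla promoter). It also carries an f1 origin and remnants of a lac/T7/T3 cloning region. The depositor notes that the plasmid can recombine, which is typical of constructs with repeated LTRs.

The viral genome is transcribed in packaging cells from a chimeric RSV promoter fused to a truncated HIV-1 5' LTR and ends at a ΔU3 3' LTR followed by an SV40 polyadenylation signal. Between the LTRs lie the Ψ packaging signal with a short gag fragment, the Rev response element for nuclear export of the unspliced genomic RNA, and a cPPT/CTS that aids nuclear import of the reverse-transcribed genome. Two expression units sit inside. An SV40 early promoter drives puromycin N-acetyltransferase for selecting transduced cells, and a full-length EF-1α promoter drives the ZNF672 ORF, which was made synthetically. A WPRE downstream of the ORF enhances transcript stability and expression.

According to the record, the construct also carries a unique 24-bp barcode, which is not annotated as a separate feature. A short U6-promoter-like fragment is annotated between the ORF and the WPRE, but its role is not stated. The barcode allows this transcription factor to be identified by sequencing when the vector is used within a pooled ORF library. That library was intended for overexpression screens of factors that direct cell differentiation.
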