Features (pLannotate 1.2.2; 31 found; start..end, strand, type, name):
      5..231     +  promoter       RSV promoter: Rous sarcoma virus enhancer/promoter
    232..412     +  LTR            5' LTR (truncated): truncated 5' long terminal repeat (LTR) from HIV-1
    459..584     +  misc_feature   HIV-1 Ψ: packaging signal of human immunodeficiency virus type 1
    568..931     +  CDS            HIV-1 gag (fragment): gag protein from human immunodeficiency virus 1; gag
   1077..1310    +  misc_feature   RRE: The Rev response element (RRE) of HIV-1 allows for Rev-dependent mRNA export from the nucleus to the cytoplasm.
   1687..1713    +  CDS            Rev (fragment): human immunodeficiency virus 1 (HIV-1) Rev protein; rev; enhances nuclear export of unspliced and incompletely spliced viral mRNAs
   1720..1743    +  promoter       SV40 promoter (fragment): SV40 early promoter
   1744..1815    +  promoter       SV40 promoter (fragment): SV40 enhancer and early promoter
   1839..1974    +  rep_origin     SV40 ori: SV40 origin of replication
   2020..2616    +  CDS            PuroR (fragment): puromycin N-acetyltransferase; pac from Streptomyces; confers resistance to puromycin
   2665..2782    +  misc_feature   cPPT/CTS: central polypurine tract and central termination sequence of HIV-1
   2847..2913    +  CDS            small t antigen (fragment): SV40 (simian virus 40) small t antigen
   2920..4098    +  promoter       EF-1α promoter: strong constitutive promoter for human elongation factor EF-1α
   4115..5470    +  CDS            ZNF672: ZN672_HUMAN - Experimental evidence at protein level: Swiss-Prot protein existence level 1. May be involved in transcriptional regulation. From Homo sapiens (Human).
   5486..5539    +  promoter       U6 promoter (fragment): RNA polymerase III promoter for human U6 snRNA
   5581..6169    +  misc_feature   WPRE: woodchuck hepatitis virus posttranscriptional regulatory element
   6220..6239    +  misc_feature   cPPT/CTS (fragment): central polypurine tract and central termination sequence of HIV-1
   6241..6474    +  LTR            3' LTR (ΔU3): self-inactivating 3' long terminal repeat (LTR) from HIV-1
   6552..6673    +  polyA_signal   SV40 poly(A) signal: SV40 polyadenylation signal
   6713..6848    +  rep_origin     SV40 ori: SV40 origin of replication
   6869..6887    -  promoter       T7 promoter: promoter for bacteriophage T7 RNA polymerase
   6895..7050    +  CDS            lacZα (fragment): LacZα fragment of β-galactosidase; lacZ fragment
   7055..7483    +  rep_origin     f1 ori (sequence partly withheld): f1 bacteriophage origin of replication; arrow indicates direction of (+) strand synthesis
   7536..7640    +  promoter       AmpR promoter: bla
   7641..8501    +  CDS            AmpR: β-lactamase; bla; confers resistance to ampicillin, carbenicillin, and related antibiotics
   8672..9260    +  rep_origin     ori: high-copy-number ColE1/pMB1/pBR322/pUC origin of replication
   9443..9535    +  CDS            lacI (fragment): lac repressor; lacI; The lac repressor binds to the lac operator to inhibit transcription in E. coli. This inhibition can be relieved by adding lactose or isopropyl-β-D-thiogalactopyranoside (IPTG).
   9548..9569    +  protein_bind   CAP binding site: CAP binding activates transcription in the presence of cAMP. E. coli catabolite activator protein
   9584..9614    +  promoter       lac promoter: promoter for the E. coli lac operon
   9622..9638    +  protein_bind   lac operator: The lac repressor binds to the lac operator to inhibit transcription in E. coli. This inhibition can be relieved by adding lactose or isopropyl-β-D-thiogalactopyranoside (IPTG). lac repressor encoded by lacI
   9683..9701    +  promoter       T3 promoter: promoter for bacteriophage T3 RNA polymerase
>Addgene plasmid #141489 | TFORF0044 | depositor full sequence | sequence record 276603 | Full Sequence
TTAATGTAGTCTTATGCAATACTCTTGTAGTCTTGCAACATGGTAACGATGAGTTAGCAACATGCCTTAC
AAGGAGAGAAAAAGCACCGTGCATGCCGATTGGTGGAAGTAAGGTGGTACGATCGTGCCTTATTAGGAAG
GCAACAGACGGGTCTGACATGGATTGGACGAACCACTGAATTGCCGCATTGCAGAGATATTGTATTTAAG
TGCCTAGCTCGATACATAAACGGGTCTCTCTGGTTAGACCAGATCTGAGCCTGGGAGCTCTCTGGCTAAC
TAGGGAACCCACTGCTTAAGCCTCAATAAAGCTTGCCTTGAGTGCTTCAAGTAGTGTGTGCCCGTCTGTT
GTGTGACTCTGGTAACTAGAGATCCCTCAGACCCTTTTAGTCAGTGTGGAAAATCTCTAGCAGTGGCGCC
CGAACAGGGACTTGAAAGCGAAAGGGAAACCAGAGGAGCTCTCTCGACGCAGGACTCGGCTTGCTGAAGC
GCGCACGGCAAGAGGCGAGGGGCGGCGACTGGTGAGTACGCCAAAAATTTTGACTAGCGGAGGCTAGAAG
GAGAGAGATGGGTGCGAGAGCGTCAGTATTAAGCGGGGGAGAATTAGATCGCGATGGGAAAAAATTCGGT
TAAGGCCAGGGGGAAAGAAAAAATATAAATTAAAACATATAGTATGGGCAAGCAGGGAGCTAGAACGATT
CGCAGTTAATCCTGGCCTGTTAGAAACATCAGAAGGCTGTAGACAAATACTGGGACAGCTACAACCATCC
CTTCAGACAGGATCAGAAGAACTTAGATCATTATATAATACAGTAGCAACCCTCTATTGTGTGCATCAAA
GGATAGAGATAAAAGACACCAAGGAAGCTTTAGACAAGATAGAGGAAGAGCAAAACAAAAGTAAGACCAC
CGCACAGCAAGCGGCCGCTGATCTTCAGACCTGGAGGAGGAGATATGAGGGACAATTGGAGAAGTGAATT
ATATAAATATAAAGTAGTAAAAATTGAACCATTAGGAGTAGCACCCACCAAGGCAAAGAGAAGAGTGGTG
CAGAGAGAAAAAAGAGCAGTGGGAATAGGAGCTTTGTTCCTTGGGTTCTTGGGAGCAGCAGGAAGCACTA
TGGGCGCAGCGTCAATGACGCTGACGGTACAGGCCAGACAATTATTGTCTGGTATAGTGCAGCAGCAGAA
CAATTTGCTGAGGGCTATTGAGGCGCAACAGCATCTGTTGCAACTCACAGTCTGGGGCATCAAGCAGCTC
CAGGCAAGAATCCTGGCTGTGGAAAGATACCTAAAGGATCAACAGCTCCTGGGGATTTGGGGTTGCTCTG
GAAAACTCATTTGCACCACTGCTGTGCCTTGGAATGCTAGTTGGAGTAATAAATCTCTGGAACAGATTTG
GAATCACACGACCTGGATGGAGTGGGACAGAGAAATTAACAATTACACAAGCTTAATACACTCCTTAATT
GAAGAATCGCAAAACCAGCAAGAAAAGAATGAACAAGAATTATTGGAATTAGATAAATGGGCAAGTTTGT
GGAATTGGTTTAACATAACAAATTGGCTGTGGTATATAAAATTATTCATAATGATAGTAGGAGGCTTGGT
AGGTTTAAGAATAGTTTTTGCTGTACTTTCTATAGTGAATAGAGTTAGGCAGGGATATTCACCATTATCG
TTTCAGACCCACCTCCCAACCCCGAGGGGACCCATGCATTGCATCTCAATTAGTCAGCAACCAGGTGTGG
AAAGTCCCCAGGCTCCCCAGCAGGCAGAAGTATGCAAAGCATGCGTCTCAATTAGTCAGCAACCATAGTC
CCGCCCCTAACTCCGCCCATCCCGCCCCTAACTCCGCCCAGTTCCGCCCATTCTCCGCCCCATGGCTGAC
TAATTTTTTTTATTTATGCAGAGGCCGAGGCCGCCTCGGCCTCTGAGCTATTCCAGAAGTAGTGAGGAGG
CTTTTTTGGAGGCCTAGGCTTTTGCAAAAAGCTTTCTAGAGGTACCACCGGAGCTTACCATGACCGAGTA
CAAGCCCACGGTGCGCCTCGCCACCCGCGACGACGTCCCCAGGGCCGTACGCACCCTCGCCGCCGCGTTC
GCCGACTACCCCGCCACGCGCCACACCGTCGATCCGGACCGCCACATCGAGCGGGTCACCGAGCTGCAAG
AACTCTTCCTCACGCGCGTCGGGCTCGACATCGGCAAGGTGTGGGTCGCGGACGACGGCGCCGCCGTGGC
GGTCTGGACCACGCCGGAGAGCGTCGAAGCGGGGGCGGTGTTCGCCGAGATCGGCCCGCGCATGGCCGAG
TTGAGCGGTTCCCGGCTGGCCGCGCAGCAACAGATGGAAGGCCTCCTGGCGCCGCACCGGCCCAAGGAGC
CCGCGTGGTTCCTGGCCACCGTCGGCGTCTCGCCCGACCACCAGGGCAAGGGTCTGGGCAGCGCCGTCGT
GCTCCCCGGAGTGGAGGCGGCCGAGCGCGCCGGGGTGCCCGCCTTCCTGGAGACCTCCGCGCCCCGCAAC
CTCCCCTTCTACGAGCGGCTCGGCTTCACCGTCACCGCCGACGTCGAGGTGCCCGAAGGACCGCGCACCT
GGTGCATGACCCGCAAGCCCGGTGCCAGTTAACGAATTCTAGATCTTGAGACAAATGGCAGTATTCATCC
ACAATTTTAAAAGAAAAGGGGGGATTGGGGGGTACAGTGCAGGGGAAAGAATAGTAGACATAATAGCAAC
AGACATACAAACTAAAGAATTACAAAAACAAATTACAAAAATTCAAAATTTTCGGGTTTATTACAGGGAC
AGCAGAGATCCACTTTGGCGCCGGCTCGAGGCCTGCAGGTGCAAAGATGGATAAAGTTTTAAACAGAGAG
GAATCTTTGCAGCTAATGGACCTTCTAGGTCTTGAAAGGAGTGGGAATTGGCTCCGGTGCCCGTCAGTGG
GCAGAGCGCACATCGCCCACAGTCCCCGAGAAGTTGGGGGGAGGGGTCGGCAATTGAACCGGTGCCTAGA
GAAGGTGGCGCGGGGTAAACTGGGAAAGTGATGTCGTGTACTGGCTCCGCCTTTTTCCCGAGGGTGGGGG
AGAACCGTATATAAGTGCAGTAGTCGCCGTGAACGTTCTTTTTCGCAACGGGTTTGCCGCCAGAACACAG
GTAAGTGCCGTGTGTGGTTCCCGCGGGCCTGGCCTCTTTACGGGTTATGGCCCTTGCGTGCCTTGAATTA
CTTCCACCTGGCTGCAGTACGTGATTCTTGATCCCGAGCTTCGGGTTGGAAGTGGGTGGGAGAGTTCGAG
GCCTTGCGCTTAAGGAGCCCCTTCGCCTCGTGCTTGAGTTGAGGCCTGGCCTGGGCGCTGGGGCCGCCGC
GTGCGAATCTGGTGGCACCTTCGCGCCTGTCTCGCTGCTTTCGATAAGTCTCTAGCCATTTAAAATTTTT
GATGACCTGCTGCGACGCTTTTTTTCTGGCAAGATAGTCTTGTAAATGCGGGCCAAGATCTGCACACTGG
TATTTCGGTTTTTGGGGCCGCGGGCGGCGACGGGGCCCGTGCGTCCCAGCGCACATGTTCGGCGAGGCGG
GGCCTGCGAGCGCGGCCACCGAGAATCGGACGGGGGTAGTCTCAAGCTGGCCGGCCTGCTCTGGTGCCTG
GCCTCGCGCCGCCGTGTATCGCCCCGCCCTGGGCGGCAAGGCTGGCCCGGTCGGCACCAGTTGCGTGAGC
GGAAAGATGGCCGCTTCCCGGCCCTGCTGCAGGGAGCTCAAAATGGAGGACGCGGCGCTCGGGAGAGCGG
GCGGGTGAGTCACCCACACAAAGGAAAAGGGCCTTTCCGTCCTCAGCCGTCGCTTCATGTGACTCCACGG
AGTACCGGGCGCCGTCCAGGCACCTCGATTAGTTCTCGAGCTTTTGGAGTACGTCGTCTTTAGGTTGGGG
GGAGGGGTTTTATGCGATGGAGTTTCCCCACACTGAGTGGGTGGAGACTGAAGTTAGGCCAGCTTGGCAC
TTGATGTAATTCTCCTTGGAATTTGCCCTTTTTGAGTTTGGATCTTGGTTCATTCTCAAGCCTCAGACAG
TGGTTCAAAGTTTTTTTCTTCCATTTCAGGTGTCGTGAGGCTAGCACCGCCACCATGTTTGCCACATCTG
GGGCAGTGGCAGCGGGGAAGCCTTACTCGTGCAGCGAATGTGGCAAGAGCTTCTGCTACAGCTCAGTGCT
GCTGCGACATGAACGAGCTCACGGCGGTGACGGCCGCTTCCGTTGCCTAGAATGCGGTGAGCGCTGTGCA
CGGGCTGCTGACCTCCGAGCGCACAGGCGCACGCATGCTGGCCAGACCCTCTACATCTGCAGTGAGTGCG
GACAAAGCTTCCGCCACAGCGGCCGTCTTGACCTACACTTGGGCGCACACCGGCAGCGATGCCGCACTTG
CCCCTGCCGCACATGCGGCCGGCGCTTCCCGCACCTCCCGGCGCTGCTGCTACACCGGCGCCGCCAGCAT
CTGCCAGAGCGGCCCCGCCGCTGCCCGCTGTGCGCCCGCACCTTCCGGCAGAGCGCGCTGCTCTTCCACC
AGGCGCGGGCGCACCCCTTGGGGACAACCTCTGACCCTGCTGCCCCACCCCACCGCTGCGCGCAGTGCCC
GCGAGCCTTCCGAAGCGGCGCCGGGCTGCGGAGTCACGCGCGCATCCACGTGTCCCGGAGCCCCACGCGA
CCCCGTGTCTCAGACGCCCACCAGTGTGGCGTGTGCGGCAAGTGCTTTGGCAAGAGCTCTACGCTGACGC
GACACCTGCAGACGCACTCGGGGGAGAAACCCTTCAAGTGCCCGGAGTGCGGCAAGGGCTTCCTGGAGAG
CGCCACGCTGGTGCGCCACCAGCGCACACACACGGGCGAGAAGCCGTACGCATGTGGCGACTGTGGACGC
TGCTTCAGCGAGAGTTCCACGCTGCTGCGCCATCGGCGCAGCCATCAGGGCGAGCGGCCACATGCGTGCG
CCACTTGCGGCAAGGGTTTCGGGCAGCGCTCCGACCTGGTGGTGCACCAGCGCATCCACACGGGCGAGAA
GCCCTTCGCGTGCCCCGAGTGCGGCCGCCGCTTCAGCGACCGCTCGGACCTCACCAAGCACCGGCGCACG
CACACGGGCGAGAAGCCCTACCGCTGCGAACTGTGCGGCAAGCGGTTCACGTGCGTGTCCAATCTCAACG
TGCATCGGCGCAACCATGCCGGCCACAAGCCACACAAATGCCCCGAGTGCAGCAAGGCCTTCAGCGTCGC
CTCCAAGCTTGCACTGCACCGCAAGACGCACCTGGGCGAACGGCCAGCGGAGTGCGCAGAGTGCGGCAAG
TGCTTCAGCCACAGCCGCTCGCTGTCACAGCATCAGCGGGCCCACACGCGCGCCCGCACCGCTGCCGCCG
TTGCCATCCAGTCCGCAGTGGGCACTGCCCTCGTCTTTGAGGGGCCGGCTGAACAGGAAAAGCCAGGGTT
CTCTGTGTCCTAGTAATGAACTAGTCCGTAACTTGAAAGTATTTCGATTTCTTGGCTTTATATATCTTGT
GGAAAGGACGACCTTTCTAGGCGCCGTTTCGCTTGACGCGTTAAGTCGACAATCAACCTCTGGATTACAA
AATTTGTGAAAGATTGACTGGTATTCTTAACTATGTTGCTCCTTTTACGCTATGTGGATACGCTGCTTTA
ATGCCTTTGTATCATGCTATTGCTTCCCGTATGGCTTTCATTTTCTCCTCCTTGTATAAATCCTGGTTGC
TGTCTCTTTATGAGGAGTTGTGGCCCGTTGTCAGGCAACGTGGCGTGGTGTGCACTGTGTTTGCTGACGC
AACCCCCACTGGTTGGGGCATTGCCACCACCTGTCAGCTCCTTTCCGGGACTTTCGCTTTCCCCCTCCCT
ATTGCCACGGCGGAACTCATCGCCGCCTGCCTTGCCCGCTGCTGGACAGGGGCTCGGCTGTTGGGCACTG
ACAATTCCGTGGTGTTGTCGGGGAAATCATCGTCCTTTCCTTGGCTGCTCGCCTGTGTTGCCACCTGGAT
TCTGCGCGGGACGTCCTTCTGCTACGTCCCTTCGGCCCTCAATCCAGCGGACCTTCCTTCCCGCGGCCTG
CTGCCGGCTCTGCGGCCTCTTCCGCGTCTTCGCCTTCGCCCTCAGACGAGTCGGATCTCCCTTTGGGCCG
CCTCCCCGCGTCGACTTTAAGACCAATGACTTACAAGGCAGCTGTAGATCTTAGCCACTTTTTAAAAGAA
AAGGGGGGACTGGAAGGGCTAATTCACTCCCAACGAAGACAAGATCTGCTTTTTGCTTGTACTGGGTCTC
TCTGGTTAGACCAGATCTGAGCCTGGGAGCTCTCTGGCTAACTAGGGAACCCACTGCTTAAGCCTCAATA
AAGCTTGCCTTGAGTGCTTCAAGTAGTGTGTGCCCGTCTGTTGTGTGACTCTGGTAACTAGAGATCCCTC
AGACCCTTTTAGTCAGTGTGGAAAATCTCTAGCAGTACGTATAGTAGTTCATGTCATCTTATTATTCAGT
ATTTATAACTTGCAAAGAAATGAATATCAGAGAGTGAGAGGAACTTGTTTATTGCAGCTTATAATGGTTA
CAAATAAAGCAATAGCATCACAAATTTCACAAATAAAGCATTTTTTTCACTGCATTCTAGTTGTGGTTTG
TCCAAACTCATCAATGTATCTTATCATGTCTGGCTCTAGCTATCCCGCCCCTAACTCCGCCCATCCCGCC
CCTAACTCCGCCCAGTTCCGCCCATTCTCCGCCCCATGGCTGACTAATTTTTTTTATTTATGCAGAGGCC
GAGGCCGCCTCGGCCTCTGAGCTATTCCAGAAGTAGTGAGGAGGCTTTTTTGGAGGCCTAGGGACGTACC
CAATTCGCCCTATAGTGAGTCGTATTACGCGCGCTCACTGGCCGTCGTTTTACAACGTCGTGACTGGGAA
AACCCTGGCGTTACCCAACTTAATCGCCTTGCAGCACATCCCCCTTTCGCCAGCTGGCGTAATAGCGAAG
AGGCCCGCACCGATCGCCCTTCCCAACAGTTGCGCAGCCTGAATGGCGAATGGG
[124 nt withheld, positions 7055-7178]
C
[91 nt withheld, positions 7180-7270]
A
[49 nt withheld, positions 7272-7320]
CCTTTGACGTTGGAGTCCACGTTCTTT
[37 nt withheld, positions 7348-7384]
ACCCTATCTCGGTCTATTCTTTTGATTTATAAGGGATTTTGCCGATTTCGGCCTATTGGTTAAAAAATGA
GCTGATTTAACAAAAATTTAACGCGAATTTTAACAAAATATTAACGCTTACAATTTAGGTGGCACTTTTC
GGGGAAATGTGCGCGGAACCCCTATTTGTTTATTTTTCTAAATACATTCAAATATGTATCCGCTCATGAG
ACAATAACCCTGATAAATGCTTCAATAATATTGAAAAAGGAAGAGTATGAGTATTCAACATTTCCGTGTC
GCCCTTATTCCCTTTTTTGCGGCATTTTGCCTTCCTGTTTTTGCTCACCCAGAAACGCTGGTGAAAGTAA
AAGATGCTGAAGATCAGTTGGGTGCACGAGTGGGTTACATCGAACTGGATCTCAACAGCGGTAAGATCCT
TGAGAGTTTTCGCCCCGAAGAACGTTTTCCAATGATGAGCACTTTTAAAGTTCTGCTATGTGGCGCGGTA
TTATCCCGTATTGACGCCGGGCAAGAGCAACTCGGTCGCCGCATACACTATTCTCAGAATGACTTGGTTG
AGTACTCACCAGTCACAGAAAAGCATCTTACGGATGGCATGACAGTAAGAGAATTATGCAGTGCTGCCAT
AACCATGAGTGATAACACTGCGGCCAACTTACTTCTGACAACGATCGGAGGACCGAAGGAGCTAACCGCT
TTTTTGCACAACATGGGGGATCATGTAACTCGCCTTGATCGTTGGGAACCGGAGCTGAATGAAGCCATAC
CAAACGACGAGCGTGACACCACGATGCCTGTAGCAATGGCAACAACGTTGCGCAAACTATTAACTGGCGA
ACTACTTACTCTAGCTTCCCGGCAACAATTAATAGACTGGATGGAGGCGGATAAAGTTGCAGGACCACTT
CTGCGCTCGGCCCTTCCGGCTGGCTGGTTTATTGCTGATAAATCTGGAGCCGGTGAGCGTGGGTCTCGCG
GTATCATTGCAGCACTGGGGCCAGATGGTAAGCCCTCCCGTATCGTAGTTATCTACACGACGGGGAGTCA
GGCAACTATGGATGAACGAAATAGACAGATCGCTGAGATAGGTGCCTCACTGATTAAGCATTGGTAACTG
TCAGACCAAGTTTACTCATATATACTTTAGATTGATTTAAAACTTCATTTTTAATTTAAAAGGATCTAGG
TGAAGATCCTTTTTGATAATCTCATGACCAAAATCCCTTAACGTGAGTTTTCGTTCCACTGAGCGTCAGA
CCCCGTAGAAAAGATCAAAGGATCTTCTTGAGATCCTTTTTTTCTGCGCGTAATCTGCTGCTTGCAAACA
AAAAAACCACCGCTACCAGCGGTGGTTTGTTTGCCGGATCAAGAGCTACCAACTCTTTTTCCGAAGGTAA
CTGGCTTCAGCAGAGCGCAGATACCAAATACTGTTCTTCTAGTGTAGCCGTAGTTAGGCCACCACTTCAA
GAACTCTGTAGCACCGCCTACATACCTCGCTCTGCTAATCCTGTTACCAGTGGCTGCTGCCAGTGGCGAT
AAGTCGTGTCTTACCGGGTTGGACTCAAGACGATAGTTACCGGATAAGGCGCAGCGGTCGGGCTGAACGG
GGGGTTCGTGCACACAGCCCAGCTTGGAGCGAACGACCTACACCGAACTGAGATACCTACAGCGTGAGCT
ATGAGAAAGCGCCACGCTTCCCGAAGGGAGAAAGGCGGACAGGTATCCGGTAAGCGGCAGGGTCGGAACA
GGAGAGCGCACGAGGGAGCTTCCAGGGGGAAACGCCTGGTATCTTTATAGTCCTGTCGGGTTTCGCCACC
TCTGACTTGAGCGTCGATTTTTGTGATGCTCGTCAGGGGGGCGGAGCCTATGGAAAAACGCCAGCAACGC
GGCCTTTTTACGGTTCCTGGCCTTTTGCTGGCCTTTTGCTCACATGTTCTTTCCTGCGTTATCCCCTGAT
TCTGTGGATAACCGTATTACCGCCTTTGAGTGAGCTGATACCGCTCGCCGCAGCCGAACGACCGAGCGCA
GCGAGTCAGTGAGCGAGGAAGCGGAAGAGCGCCCAATACGCAAACCGCCTCTCCCCGCGCGTTGGCCGAT
TCATTAATGCAGCTGGCACGACAGGTTTCCCGACTGGAAAGCGGGCAGTGAGCGCAACGCAATTAATGTG
AGTTAGCTCACTCATTAGGCACCCCAGGCTTTACACTTTATGCTTCCGGCTCGTATGTTGTGTGGAATTG
TGAGCGGATAACAATTTCACACAGGAAACAGCTATGACCATGATTACGCCAAGCGCGCAATTAACCCTCA
CTAAAGGGAACAAAAGCTGGAGCTGCAAGC
