>Addgene plasmid #141489 | TFORF0044 | depositor partial sequence | sequence record 276604 | Insert
ACCGCCACCATGTTTGCCACATCTGGGGCAGTGGCAGCGGGGAAGCCTTACTCGTGCAGCGAATGTGGCA
AGAGCTTCTGCTACAGCTCAGTGCTGCTGCGACATGAACGAGCTCACGGCGGTGACGGCCGCTTCCGTTG
CCTAGAATGCGGTGAGCGCTGTGCACGGGCTGCTGACCTCCGAGCGCACAGGCGCACGCATGCTGGCCAG
ACCCTCTACATCTGCAGTGAGTGCGGACAAAGCTTCCGCCACAGCGGCCGTCTTGACCTACACTTGGGCG
CACACCGGCAGCGATGCCGCACTTGCCCCTGCCGCACATGCGGCCGGCGCTTCCCGCACCTCCCGGCGCT
GCTGCTACACCGGCGCCGCCAGCATCTGCCAGAGCGGCCCCGCCGCTGCCCGCTGTGCGCCCGCACCTTC
CGGCAGAGCGCGCTGCTCTTCCACCAGGCGCGGGCGCACCCCTTGGGGACAACCTCTGACCCTGCTGCCC
CACCCCACCGCTGCGCGCAGTGCCCGCGAGCCTTCCGAAGCGGCGCCGGGCTGCGGAGTCACGCGCGCAT
CCACGTGTCCCGGAGCCCCACGCGACCCCGTGTCTCAGACGCCCACCAGTGTGGCGTGTGCGGCAAGTGC
TTTGGCAAGAGCTCTACGCTGACGCGACACCTGCAGACGCACTCGGGGGAGAAACCCTTCAAGTGCCCGG
AGTGCGGCAAGGGCTTCCTGGAGAGCGCCACGCTGGTGCGCCACCAGCGCACACACACGGGCGAGAAGCC
GTACGCATGTGGCGACTGTGGACGCTGCTTCAGCGAGAGTTCCACGCTGCTGCGCCATCGGCGCAGCCAT
CAGGGCGAGCGGCCACATGCGTGCGCCACTTGCGGCAAGGGTTTCGGGCAGCGCTCCGACCTGGTGGTGC
ACCAGCGCATCCACACGGGCGAGAAGCCCTTCGCGTGCCCCGAGTGCGGCCGCCGCTTCAGCGACCGCTC
GGACCTCACCAAGCACCGGCGCACGCACACGGGCGAGAAGCCCTACCGCTGCGAACTGTGCGGCAAGCGG
TTCACGTGCGTGTCCAATCTCAACGTGCATCGGCGCAACCATGCCGGCCACAAGCCACACAAATGCCCCG
AGTGCAGCAAGGCCTTCAGCGTCGCCTCCAAGCTTGCACTGCACCGCAAGACGCACCTGGGCGAACGGCC
AGCGGAGTGCGCAGAGTGCGGCAAGTGCTTCAGCCACAGCCGCTCGCTGTCACAGCATCAGCGGGCCCAC
ACGCGCGCCCGCACCGCTGCCGCCGTTGCCATCCAGTCCGCAGTGGGCACTGCCCTCGTCTTTGAGGGGC
CGGCTGAACAGGAAAAGCCAGGGTTCTCTGTGTCCTAGTAATGAACTAGTCCGTAACTTGAAAGTATTTC
GATTTCTTGGCTTTATATATCTTGTGGAAAGGACGACCTTTCTAGGCGCCGTTTCGCTTG
