>Addgene plasmid #141489 | TFORF0044 | depositor partial sequence | sequence record 276605 | Barcode
CCTTTCTAGGCGCCGTTTCGCTTG
