>Addgene plasmid #141489 | TFORF0044 | addgene partial sequence | sequence record 319900 | WPRE-R 5'-CATAGCGTAAAAGGAGCAACA-3'
TTTTGTAATCCAGAGGTTGATTGTCGACTTAACGCGTCAAGCGAAACGGCGCCTAGAAAGGTCGTCCTTT
CCACAAGATATATAAAGCCAAGAAATCGAAATACTTTCAAGTTACGGACTAGTTCATTACTAGGACACAG
AGAACCCTGGCTTTTCCTGTTCAGCCGGCCCCTCAAAGACGAGGGCAGTGCCCACTGCGGACTGGATGGC
AACGGCGGCAGCGGTGCGGGCGCGCGTGTGGGCCCGCTGATGCTGTGACAGCGAGCGGCTGTGGCTGAAG
CACTTGCCGCACTCTGCGCACTCCGCTGGCCGTTCGCCCAGGTGCGTCTTGCGGTGCAGTGCAAGCTTGG
AGGCGACGCTGAAGGCCTTGCTGCACTCGGGGCATTTGTGTGGCTTGTGGCCGGCATGGTTGCGCCGATG
CACGTTGAGATTGGACACGCACGTGAACCGCTTGCCGCACAGTTCGCAGCGGTAGGGCTTCTCGCCCGTG
TGCGTGCGCCGGTGCTTGGTGAGGTCCGAGCGGTCGCTGAAGCGGCGGCCGCACTCGGGGCACGCGAAGG
GCTTCTCGCCCGTGTGGATGCGCTGGTGCACCACCAGGTCGGAGCGCTGCCCGAAACCCTTGCCGCAAGT
GGCGCACGCATGTGGCCGCTCGCCCTGATGGCTGCGCCGATGGCGCAGCAGCG
